>Addgene plasmid #127415 | pEVOL-AcKRS-CloDF | addgene full sequence | sequence record 250212 | Addgene NGS Result
AAGAAACCAATTGTCCATATTGCATCAGACATTGCCGTCACTGCGTCTTTTACTGGCTCTTCTCGCTAAC
CAAACCGGTAACCCCGCTTATTAAAAGCATTCTGTAACAAAGCGGGACCAAAGCCATGACAAAAACGCGT
AACAAAAGTGTCTATAATCACGGCAGAAAAGTCCACATTGATTATTTGCACGGCGTCACACTTTGCTATG
CCATAGCATTTTTATCCATAAGATTAGCGGATCCTACCTGACGCTTTTTATCGCAACTCTCTACTGTTTC
TCCATACCCGTTTTTTTGGGCTAACAGGAGGAATTACTAGTATGGATAAAAAACCACTAAACACTCTGAT
ATCTGCAACCGGGCTCTGGATGTCCAGGACCGGAACAATTCATAAAATAAAACACCACGAAGTCTCTCGA
AGCAAAATCTATATTGAAATGGCATGCGGAGACCACCTTGTTGTAAACAACTCCAGGAGCAGCAGGACTG
CAAGAGCGCTCAGGCACCACAAATACAGGAAGACCTGCAAACGCTGCAGGGTTTCGGATGAGGATCTCAA
TAAGTTCCTCACAAAGGCAAACGAAGACCAGACAAGCGTAAAAGTCAAGGTCGTTTCTGCCCCTACCAGA
ACGAAAAAGGCAATGCCAAAATCCGTTGCGAGAGCCCCGAAACCTCTTGAGAATACAGAAGCGGCACAGG
CTCAACCTTCTGGATCTAAATTTTCACCTGCGATACCGGTTTCCACCCAAGAGTCAGTTTCTGTCCCGGC
ATCTGTTTCAACATCAATATCAAGCATTTCTACAGGAGCAACTGCATCCGCACTGGTAAAAGGGAATACG
AATCCCATTACATCCATGTCTGCCCCTGTTCAGGCAAGTGCCCCCGCACTTACGAAGAGCCAGACTGACA
GGCTTGAAGTCCTGTTAAACCCAAAAGATGAGATTTCCCTGAATTCCGGCAAGCCTTTCAGGGAGCTTGA
GTCCGAATTGCTCTCTCGCAGAAAAAAAGACCTGCAGCAGATCTACGCGGAAGAAAGGGAGAATTATCTG
GGGAAACTCGAGCGTGAAATTACCAGGTTCTTTGTGGACAGGGGTTTTCTGGAAATAAAATCCCCGATCC
TGATCCCTCTTGAGTATATCGAAAGGATGGGCATTGATAATGATACCGAACTTTCAAAACAGATCTTCAG
GGTTGACAAGAACTTCTGCCTGAGACCCATGATGGCTCCAAACCTGCTGAACTACGCCCGCAAGCTTGAC
AGGGCCCTGCCTGATCCAATAAAAATTTTTGAAATAGGCCCATGCTACAGAAAAGAGTCCGACGGCAAAG
AACACCTCGAAGAGTTTACCATGCTGAACTTCTTCCAGATGGGATCGGGATGTACACGGGAAAATCTTGA
AAGCATAATTACGGACTTCCTGAACCACCTGGGAATTGATTTCAAGATCGTAGGCGATTCCTGCATGGTC
TATGGGGATACCCTTGATGTAATGCACGGAGACCTGGAACTTTCCTCTGCAGTAGTCGGACCCATACCGC
TTGACCGGGAATGGGGTATTGATAAACCCTGGATAGGGGCAGGTTTCGGGCTCGAACGCCTTCTAAAGGT
TAAACACGACTTTAAAAATATCAAGAGAGCTGCAAGGTCCGAGTCTTACTATAACGGGATTTCTACCAAC
CTGTGAGCGGCCGCTTTCAAACGCTAAATTGCCTGATGCGCTACGCTTATCAGGCCTACATGATCTCTGC
AATATATTGAGTTTGCGTGCTTTTGTAGGCCGGATAAGGCGTTCACGCCGCATCCGGCAAGAAACAGCAA
ACAATCCAAAACGCCGCGTTCAGCGGCGTTTTTTCTGCTTTTCTTCGCGAATTAATTCCGCTTCGCAACA
TGTGAGCACCGGTTTATTGACTACCGGAAGCAGTGTGACCGTGTGCTTCTCAAATGCCTGAGGCCAGTTT
GCTCAGGCTCTCCCCGTGGAGGTAATAATTGACGATATGATCAGTGCACGGCTAACTAAGCGGCCTGCTG
ACTTTCTCGCCGATCAAAAGGCATTTTGCTATTAAGGGATTGACGAGGGCGTATCTGCGCAGTAAGATGC
GCCCCGCATTGGAAACCTGATCATGTAGATCGAATGGACTCTAAATCCGTTCAGCCGGGTTAGATTCCCG
GGGTTTCCGCCAAATTCGAAAAGCCTGCTCAACGAGCAGGCTTTTTTGCATGCTCGAGCAGCTCAGGGTC
GAATTTGCTTTCGAATTTCTGCCATTCATCCGCTTATTATCACTTATTCAGGCGTAGCAACCAGGCGTTT
AAGGGCACCAATAACTGCCTTAAAAAAATTACGCCCCGCCCTGCCACTCATCGCAGTACTGTTGTAATTC
ATTAAGCATTCTGCCGACATGGAAGCCATCACAAACGGCATGATGAACCTGAATCGCCAGCGGCATCAGC
ACCTTGTCGCCTTGCGTATAATATTTGCCCATGGTGAAAACGGGGGCGAAGAAGTTGTCCATATTGGCCA
CGTTTAAATCAAAACTGGTGAAACTCACCCAGGGATTGGCTGAGACGAAAAACATATTCTCAATAAACCC
TTTAGGGAAATAGGCCAGGTTTTCACCGTAACACGCCACATCTTGCGAATATATGTGTAGAAACTGCCGG
AAATCGTCGTGGTATTCACTCCAGAGCGATGAAAACGTTTCAGTTTGCTCATGGAAAACGGTGTAACAAG
GGTGAACACTATCCCATATCACCAGCTCACCGTCTTTCATTGCCATACGGAATTCCGGATGAGCATTCAT
CAGGCGGGCAAGAATGTGAATAAAGGCCGGATAAAACTTGTGCTTATTTTTCTTTACGGTCTTTAAAAAG
GCCGTAATATCCAGCTGAACGGTCTGGTTATAGGTACATTGAGCAACTGACTGAAATGCCTCAAAATGTT
CTTTACGATGCCATTGGGATATATCAACGGTGGTATATCCAGTGATTTTTTTCTCCATTTTAGCTTCCTT
AGCTCCTGAAAATCTCGATAACTCAAAAAATACGCCCGGTAGTGATCTTATTTCATTATGGTGAAAGTTG
GAACCTCTTACGTGCCGATCAACGTCTCATTTTCGCCAAAAGTTGGCCCAGGGCTTCCCGGTATCAACAG
GGACACCAGGATTTATTTATTCTGCGAAGTGATCTTCCGTCACAGGTATTTATTCGGCGCAAAGTGCGTC
GGGTGATGCTGCCAACTTACTGATTTAGTGTATGATGGTGTTTTTGAGGTGCTCCAGTGGCTTCTGTTTC
TATCAGCTGTCCCTCCTGTTCAGCTACTGACGGGGTGGTGCGTAACGGCAAAAGCACCGCCGGACATCAG
CGCTAGCGGAGTGTATACTGGCTTACTATGTTGGCACTGATGAGGGTGTCAGTGAAGTGCTTCATGTGGC
AGGAGAAAAAAGGGGCGCGCCCAAATAGCTAGCTCACTCGGTCGCTACGCTCCGGGCGTGAGACTGCGGC
GGGCGCTGCGGACACATACAAAGTTACCCACAGATTCCGTGGATAAGCAGGGGACTAACATGTGAGGCAA
AACAGCAGGGCCGCGCCGGTGGCGTTTTTCCATAGGCTCCGCCCTCCTGCCAGAGTTCACATAAACAGAC
GCTTTTCCGGTGCATCTGTGGGAGCCGTGAGGCTCAACCATGAATCTGACAGTACGGGCGAAACCCGACA
GGACTTAAAGATCCCCACCGTTTCCGGCGGGTCGCTCCCTCTTGCGCTCTCCTGTTCCGACCCTGCCGTT
TACCGGATACCTGTTCCGCCTTTCTCCCTTACGGGAAGTGTGGCGCTTTCTCATAGCTCACACACTGGTA
TCTCGGCTCGGTGTAGGTCGTTCGCTCCAAGCTGGGCTGTAAGCAAGAACTCCCCGTTCAGCCCGACTGC
TGCGCCTTATCCGGTAACTGTTCACTTGAGTCCAACCCGGAAAAGCACGGTAAAACGCCACTGGCAGCAG
CCATTGGTAACTGGGAGTTCGCAGAGGATTTGTTTAGCTAAACACGCGGTTGCTCTTGAAGTGTGCGCCA
AAGTCCGGCTACACTGGAAGGACAGATTTGGTTGCTGTGCTCTGCGAAAGCCAGTTACCACGGTTAAGCA
GTTCCCCAACTGACTTAACCTTCGATCAAACCACCTCCCCAGGTGGTTTTTTCGTTTACAGGGCAAAAGA
TTACGCGCAGAAAAAAAGGATCTCAAGAAGATCCTTTGATCTTTTCTACTGAACCGCTCTAGATTTCAGT
GCAATTTATCCCTAGGTCTTCAAATGTAGCACCTGAAGTCAGCCCCATACGATATAAGTTGTAATTCTCA
TGTTTGACAGCTTATCATCGATAAGCTTGGTACCCAATTATGACAACTTGACGGCTACATCATTCACTTT
TTCTTCACAACCGGCACGGAACTCGCTCGGGCTGGCCCCGGTGCATTTTTTAAATACCCGCGAGAAATAG
AGTTGATCGTCAAAACCAACATTGCGACCGACGGTGGCGATAGGCATCCGGGTGGTGCTCAAAAGCAGCT
TCGCCTGGCTGATACGTTGGTCCTCGCGCCAGCTTAAGACGCTAATCCCTAACTGCTGGCGGAAAAGATG
TGACAGACGCGACGGCGACAAGCAAACATGCTGTGCGACGCTGGCGATATCAAAATTGCTGTCTGCCAGG
TGATCGCTGATGTACTGACAAGCCTCGCGTACCCGATTATCCATCGGTGGATGGAGCGACTCGTTAATCG
CTTCCATGCGCCGCAGTAACAATTGCTCAAGCAGATTTATCGCCAGCAGCTCCGAATAGCGCCCTTCCCC
TTGCCCGGCGTTAATGATTTGCCCAAACAGGTCGCTGAAATGCGGCTGGTGCGCTTCATCCGGGCGAAAG
AACCCCGTATTGGCAAATATTGACGGCCAGTTAAGCCATTCATGCCAGTAGGCGCGCGGACGAAAGTAAA
CCCACTGGTGATACCATTCGCGAGCCTCCGGATGACGACCGTAGTGATGAATCTCTCCTGGCGGGAACAG
CAAAATATCACTCGGTCGGCAAACAAATTCTCGTCCCTGATTTTTCACCACCCCCTGACCGCGAATGGTG
AGATTGAGAATATAACCTTTCATTCCCAGCGGTCGGTCGATAAAAAAATCGAGATAACCGTTGGCCTCAA
TCGGCGTTAAACCCGCCACCAGATGGGCATTAAACGAGTATCCCGGCAGCAGGGGATCATTTTGCGCTTC
AGCCATACTTTTCATACTCCCGCCATTCAGAG
Features (pLannotate 1.2.2; 9 found; start..end, strand, type, name):
      1..285     +  promoter       araBAD promoter: araBAD; promoter of the L-arabinose operon of E. coli; the araC regulatory gene is transcribed in the opposite direction (Guzman et al., 1995)
    322..1683    +  CDS            pylS: PYLS_METMA - Experimental evidence at protein level: Swiss-Prot protein existence level 1. Catalyzes the attachment of pyrrolysine to tRNA(Pyl). Pyrrolysine is a lysine derivative encoded by the termination codon UAG. From Methanosarcina mazei (strain ATCC BAA-159 / DSM 3647 / Goe1 / Go1 / JCM 11833 / OCM 88) (Methanosarcina frisia).
   2110..2178    +  ncRNA          tRNA: Accession: RF00005 - tRNA
   2339..2998    -  CDS            CmR: chloramphenicol acetyltransferase; cat; confers resistance to chloramphenicol
   2999..3101    -  promoter       cat promoter: promoter of the E. coli cat gene encoding chloramphenicol acetyltransferase
   3222..3365    +  mobile_element IS1 (fragment): prokaryotic transposable element IS1
   3503..4241    -  rep_origin     CloDF13 ori: Plasmids containing the CloDF13 (CDF) origin of replication can be propagated in E. coli cells that contain additional plasmids with compatible origins.
   4344..4368    +  promoter       tet promoter (fragment): E. coli promoter for tetracycline efflux protein gene
   4378..5256    -  CDS            araC: L-arabinose regulatory protein; araC
