[The description below was written by a language model from this plasmid's Addgene catalogue record and pLannotate feature annotations shown in this document.]
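Description:
pEVOL-AcKRS-CloDF is a bacterial expression plasmid for genetic code expansion in E. coli, built on the pEVOL backbone but with the replication origin replaced by CloDF13. It is recorded as low copy and is selected with chloramphenicol through a cat promoter-driven chloramphenicol acetyltransferase gene. The CloDF13 origin belongs to a compatibility group that allows the plasmid to coexist with other plasmids carrying compatible origins. This fits its stated use alongside M13 phage display components, although the record does not name the partner constructs.

The payload is an orthogonal aminoacyl-tRNA synthetase/tRNA pair from Methanosarcina mazei. A mutant pyrrolysyl-tRNA synthetase (AcKRS, annotated as pylS) sits directly downstream of the araBAD promoter. The divergently oriented araC regulator is also present, making synthetase expression inducible with L-arabinose. The specific mutations that retarget the enzyme toward acyl-lysine derivatives are not given in the record. Downstream of the synthetase lies a single annotated tRNA, presumably the cognate pyrrolysyl tRNA. In nature this tRNA decodes the UAG (amber) stop codon, and the feature table does not identify a promoter for it. Only one synthetase copy is annotated in the 5,282 nt sequence. Short fragments of an IS1 element and a tet promoter also appear, likely backbone remnants.

Together, the synthetase charges the suppressor tRNA with a supplied non-canonical acyl-lysine, which is then inserted at amber codons in a target gene. According to the record, the plasmid was designed to incorporate such residues into M13 bacteriophage, and the associated work concerns genetically encoded, phage-displayed cyclic peptide libraries.
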