Addgene plasmid #127415: pEVOL-AcKRS-CloDF
Purpose: Mutant of mmPylRS designed for incorporation of non-canonical amino acids (acyl-lysine derivatives) in to M13 bacteriophage
Depositing lab: Wenshe Liu. Depositing organization: Texas A&M University. Publication: A Genetically Encoded, Phage-Displayed Cyclic-Peptide Library. Wang XS, Chen PC, Hampton JT, Tharp JM, Reed CA, Das SK, Wang DS, Hayatshahi HS, Shen Y, Liu J, Liu WR. Angew Chem Int Ed Engl. 2019 Oct 28;58(44):15904-15909. doi: 10.1002/anie.201908713. Epub 2019 Sep 9. PubMed 31398275.
Backbone
  Vector backbone: pEVOL
  Modifications to backbone: Replication of origin is CloDF.
  Vector type: Bacterial Expression
Growth in bacteria
  Bacterial resistance: Chloramphenicol, 25 μg/mL
  Growth temperature: 37°C
  Growth strain: DH5alpha
  Copy number: Low Copy
Gene/Insert
  Gene/Insert name: Pyrrolysyl-tRNA synthetase/pyrrolysyl -tRNA pair (alt name: PylRS/Pyl-tRNA)
  Species: Methanosarcina mazei
  Promoter: araBAD
  Cloning method: Unknown
  Sequencing primers: 5′ ATGCCATAGCATTTTTATCC; 3′ CAATTTAGCGTTTGAAAGCG
Terms and licenses: Academic/Nonprofit Terms; Industry Terms: Not Available to Industry
How to cite: pEVOL-AcKRS-CloDF was a gift from Wenshe Liu (Addgene plasmid # 127415 ; http://n2t.net/addgene:127415 ; RRID:Addgene_127415)
