>Addgene plasmid #127415 | pEVOL-AcKRS-CloDF | depositor partial sequence | sequence record 243928 | mmPylRS
ATGGATAAAAAACCACTAAACACTCTGATATCTGCAACCGGGCTCTGGATGTCCAGGACCGGAACAATTC
ATAAAATAAAACACCACGAAGTCTCTCGAAGCAAAATCTATATTGAAATGGCATGCGGAGACCACCTTGT
TGTAAACAACTCCAGGAGCAGCAGGACTGCAAGAGCGCTCAGGCACCACAAATACAGGAAGACCTGCAAA
CGCTGCAGGGTTTCGGATGAGGATCTCAATAAGTTCCTCACAAAGGCAAACGAAGACCAGACAAGCGTAA
AAGTCAAGGTCGTTTCTGCCCCTACCAGAACGAAAAAGGCAATGCCAAAATCCGTTGCGAGAGCCCCGAA
ACCTCTTGAGAATACAGAAGCGGCACAGGCTCAACCTTCTGGATCTAAATTTTCACCTGCGATACCGGTT
TCCACCCAAGAGTCAGTTTCTGTCCCGGCATCTGTTTCAACATCAATATCAAGCATTTCTACAGGAGCAA
CTGCATCCGCACTGGTAAAAGGGAATACGAACCCCATTACATCCATGTCTGCCCCTGTTCAGGCAAGTGC
CCCCGCACTTACGAAGAGCCAGACTGACAGGCTTGAAGTCCTGTTAAACCCAAAAGATGAGATTTCCCTG
AATTCCGGCAAGCCTTTCAGGGAGCTTGAGTCCGAATTGCTCTCTCGCAGAAAAAAAGACCTGCAGCAGA
TCTACGCGGAAGAAAGGGAGAATTATCTGGGGAAACTCGAGCGTGAAATTACCAGGTTCTTTGTGGACAG
GGGTTTTCTGGAAATAAAATCCCCGATCCTGATCCCTCTTGAGTATATCGAAAGGATGGGCATTGATAAT
GATACCGAACTTTCAAAACAGATCTTCAGGGTTGACAAGAACTTCTGCCTGAGACCCATGATGGCTCCAA
ACCTTCTGAACTACGCGCGCAAGCTTGACAGGGCCCTGCCTGATCCAATAAAAATTTTTGAAATAGGCCC
ATGCTACAGAAAAGAGTCCGACGGCAAAGAACACCTCGAAGAGTTTACCATGCTGAACTTCTTTCAGATG
GGATCGGGATGCACACGGGAAAATCTTGAAAGCATAATTACGGACTTCCTGAACCACCTGGGAATTGATT
TCAAGATCGTAGGCGATTCCTGCATGGTCTGGGGGGATACCCTTGATGTAATGCACGGAGACCTGGAACT
TTCCTCTGCAGTAGTCGGACCCATACCGCTTGACCGGGAATGGGGTATTGATAAACCCTGGATAGGGGCA
GGTTTCGGGCTCGAACGCCTTCTAAAGGTTAAACACGACTTTAAAAATATCAAGAGAGCTGCAAGGTCCG
AGTCTTACTATAACGGGATTTCTACCAACCTGTAA
